Addgene plasmid #24408: TRPC1-FLAG
Depositing lab: Craig Montell. Depositing organization: Johns Hopkins University and School of Medicine. Publication: Coassembly of TRP and TRPL produces a distinct store-operated conductance. Xu XZ, Li HS, Guggino WB, Montell C. Cell. 1997 Jun 27. 89(7):1155-64. 10.1016/S0092-8674(00)80302-5 PubMed 9215637.
Backbone
  Vector backbone: pcDNA3.1
  Backbone manufacturer: Invitrogen
  Backbone size w/o insert (bp): 5428
  Vector type: Mammalian Expression
  Selectable markers: Neomycin (select with G418)
Growth in bacteria
  Bacterial resistance: Ampicillin, 100 μg/mL
  Growth temperature: 37°C
  Growth strain: DH5alpha
  Copy number: Unknown
Gene/Insert
  Gene/Insert name: TRPC1
  Species: H. sapiens (human)
  Entrez Gene: TRPC1 (a.k.a. HTRP-1, TRP1)
  Tag / fusion protein: Flag (N terminal on insert)
  Cloning method: Restriction Enzyme; 5′ cloning site KpnI (unknown if destroyed); 3′ cloning site XbaI (unknown if destroyed)
  Sequencing primers: 5′ CMV-F; 3′ BGH-rev
Terms and licenses: Academic/Nonprofit Terms; Industry Terms: Not Available to Industry
How to cite: TRPC1-FLAG was a gift from Craig Montell (Addgene plasmid # 24408 ; http://n2t.net/addgene:24408 ; RRID:Addgene_24408)
