[The description below was written by a language model from this plasmid's Addgene catalogue record and pLannotate feature annotations shown in this document.]
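Description:
TRPC1-FLAG is a mammalian expression plasmid built on the pcDNA3.1 backbone that carries the human TRPC1 coding sequence with an N-terminal FLAG epitope tag. According to the catalogue entry, the insert was cloned between the KpnI and XbaI sites. In the sequenced record (about 8.2 kb), the CMV immediate-early enhancer and promoter drive a short FLAG tag followed by the TRPC1 open reading frame, and the bovine growth hormone polyadenylation signal terminates the transcript. A stretch of several hundred unannotated bases lies between the end of the coding sequence and the bGH signal, and the record does not say what it is. A T7 promoter sits just upstream of the tag and could support in vitro transcription. The annotation software matched the open reading frame to the rat TRPC1 protein entry, whereas the catalogue lists the species as human. This probably reflects the closest database hit among conserved orthologues, though the record does not resolve the difference.

The plasmid is propagated in E. coli through a high-copy ColE1/pUC-type origin with ampicillin selection (AmpR under its own promoter), and an f1 origin allows single-stranded DNA production. For stable mammalian lines, an SV40 early promoter drives the neomycin phosphotransferase gene, followed by an SV40 poly(A) signal, which permits G418 selection. Small fragments annotated as HIV-1 LTR, ble, lacI and lac promoter/operator elements appear to be backbone remnants or short homology hits rather than functional parts.

TRPC1 is thought to form a receptor-activated, non-selective, calcium-permeant cation channel that may also respond to store depletion. The construct suits heterologous expression in cultured cells, where the FLAG tag allows detection or immunoprecipitation in studies of channel function and subunit assembly.
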