Features (pLannotate 1.2.2; 21 found; start..end, strand, type, name):
     28..80      -  misc_feature   bom (fragment): basis of mobility region from pBR322
    235..614     +  enhancer       CMV enhancer: human cytomegalovirus immediate early enhancer
    615..818     +  promoter       CMV promoter: human cytomegalovirus (CMV) immediate early promoter
    814..847     +  LTR            5' LTR (truncated) (fragment): truncated 5' long terminal repeat (LTR) from HIV-1
    863..881     +  promoter       T7 promoter: promoter for bacteriophage T7 RNA polymerase
    933..953     +  CDS            FLAG (fragment): FLAG® epitope tag, followed by an enterokinase cleavage site
    963..3236    +  CDS            Trpc1: TRPC1_RAT - Also known as Trp1. Experimental evidence at protein level: Swiss-Prot protein existence level 1. Thought to form a receptor-activated non-selective calcium permeant cation channel. Probably is operated by a phosphatidylinositol second messenger system activated by receptor tyrosine kinases or G- protein coupled receptors. Seems to be also activated by intracellular calcium store depletion. From Rattus norvegicus (Rat).
   3813..4037    +  polyA_signal   bGH poly(A) signal: bovine growth hormone polyadenylation signal
   4041..4062    +  promoter       SV40 promoter (fragment): SV40 enhancer and early promoter
   4083..4511    +  rep_origin     f1 ori (sequence partly withheld): f1 bacteriophage origin of replication; arrow indicates direction of (+) strand synthesis
   4525..4854    +  promoter       SV40 promoter: SV40 enhancer and early promoter
   4921..5712    +  CDS            neo: KKA2_KLEPN - Also known as kan, nptII. Experimental evidence at protein level: Swiss-Prot protein existence level 1. Resistance to kanamycin, neomycin, paromomycin, ribostamycin, butirosin and gentamicin B. From Klebsiella pneumoniae.
   5736..5894    +  CDS            ble (fragment): BLE_KLEPN - Experimental evidence at protein level: Swiss-Prot protein existence level 1. Binding protein with a strong affinity to the bleomycin family of antibiotics. Binds to CL990; an antimitotic-antibiotic compound. From Klebsiella pneumoniae.
   5889..6010    +  polyA_signal   SV40 poly(A) signal: SV40 polyadenylation signal
   6083..6099    -  protein_bind   lac operator: The lac repressor binds to the lac operator to inhibit transcription in E. coli. This inhibition can be relieved by adding lactose or isopropyl-β-D-thiogalactopyranoside (IPTG). lac repressor encoded by lacI
   6107..6137    -  promoter       lac promoter: promoter for the E. coli lac operon
   6152..6173    -  protein_bind   CAP binding site: CAP binding activates transcription in the presence of cAMP. E. coli catabolite activator protein
   6186..6278    -  CDS            lacI (fragment): lac repressor; lacI; The lac repressor binds to the lac operator to inhibit transcription in E. coli. This inhibition can be relieved by adding lactose or isopropyl-β-D-thiogalactopyranoside (IPTG).
   6461..7049    -  rep_origin     ori: high-copy-number ColE1/pMB1/pBR322/pUC origin of replication
   7220..8080    -  CDS            AmpR: β-lactamase; bla; confers resistance to ampicillin, carbenicillin, and related antibiotics
   8081..8185    -  promoter       AmpR promoter: bla
>Addgene plasmid #24408 | TRPC1-FLAG | addgene full sequence | sequence record 432278 | Addgene NGS Result
GACGGATCGGGAGATCTCCCGATCCCCTATGGTGCACTCTCAGTACAATCTGCTCTGATGCCGCATAGTT
AAGCCAGTATCTGCTCCCTGCTTGTGTGTTGGAGGTCGCTGAGTAGTGCGCGAGCAAAATTTAAGCTACA
ACAAGGCAAGGCTTGACCGACAATTGCATGAAGAATCTGCTTAGGGTTAGGCGTTTTGCGCTGCTTCGCG
ATGTACGGGCCAGATATACGCGTTGACATTGATTATTGACTAGTTATTAATAGTAATCAATTACGGGGTC
ATTAGTTCATAGCCCATATATGGAGTTCCGCGTTACATAACTTACGGTAAATGGCCCGCCTGGCTGACCG
CCCAACGACCCCCGCCCATTGACGTCAATAATGACGTATGTTCCCATAGTAACGCCAATAGGGACTTTCC
ATTGACGTCAATGGGTGGAGTATTTACGGTAAACTGCCCACTTGGCAGTACATCAAGTGTATCATATGCC
AAGTACGCCCCCTATTGACGTCAATGACGGTAAATGGCCCGCCTGGCATTATGCCCAGTACATGACCTTA
TGGGACTTTCCTACTTGGCAGTACATCTACGTATTAGTCATCGCTATTACCATGGTGATGCGGTTTTGGC
AGTACATCAATGGGCGTGGATAGCGGTTTGACTCACGGGGATTTCCAAGTCTCCACCCCATTGACGTCAA
TGGGAGTTTGTTTTGGCACCAAAATCAACGGGACTTTCCAAAATGTCGTAACAACTCCGCCCCATTGACG
CAAATGGGCGGTAGGCGTGTACGGTGGGAGGTCTATATAAGCAGAGCTCTCTGGCTAACTAGAGAACCCA
CTGCTTACTGGCTTATCGAAATTAATACGACTCACTATAGGGAGACCCAAGCTGGCTAGCGTTTAAACGG
GCCCTCTAGAGCCACCATGGACTACAAGGACGACGATGACAAGCCTGCAGGGATGGCGGCCCTGTACCCG
AGCACGGACCTCTCGGGCGCCTCCTCCTCCTCCCTGCCTTCCTCTCCATCCTCTTCCTCGCCGAACGAGG
TGATGGCGCTGAAGGATGTGCGGGAGGTGAAGGAGGAGAATACGCTGAATGAGAAGCTTTTCTTGCTGGC
GTGCGACAAGGGTGACTATTATATGGTTAAAAAGATTTTGGAGGAAAACAGTTCAGGTGACTTGAACATA
AATTGCGTAGATGTGCTTGGGAGAAATGCTGTTACCATAACTATTGAAAACGAAAACTTGGATATACTGC
AGCTTCTTTTGGACTACGGTTGTCAGAAACTAATGGAACGAATTCAGAATCCTGAGTATTCAACAACTAT
GGATGTTGCACCTGTCATTTTAGCTGCTCATCGTAACAACTATGAAATTCTTACAATGCTCTTAAAACAG
GATGTATCTCTACCCAAGCCCCATGCAGTTGGCTGTGAATGCACATTGTGTTCTGCAAAAAACAAAAAGG
ATAGCCTCCGGCATTCCAGGTTTCGTCTTGATATATATCGATGTTTGGCCAGTCCAGCTCTAATAATGTT
AACAGAGGAGGATCCAATTCTGAGAGCATTTGAACTTAGTGCTGATTTAAAAGAACTAAGTCTTGTGGAG
GTGGAATTCAGGAATGATTATGAGGAACTAGCCCGGCAATGTAAAATGTTTGCTAAGGATTTACTTGCAC
AAGCCCGGAATTCTCGTGAATTGGAAGTTATTCTAAACCATACGTCTAGTGACGAGCCTCTTGACAAACG
GGGATTATTAGAAGAAAGAATGAATTTAAGTCGTCTAAAACTTGCTATCAAATATAACCAGAAAGAGTTT
GTCTCCCAGTCTAACTGCCAGCAGTTCCTGAACACTGTTTGGTTTGGACAGATGTCGGGTTACCGACGCA
AGCCCACCTGTAAGAAGATAATGACTGTTTTGACAGTAGGCATCTTTTGGCCAGTTTTGTCACTTTGTTA
TTTGATAGCTCCCAAATCTCAGTTTGGCAGAATCATTCACACACCTTTTATGAAATTTATCATTCATGGA
GCATCATATTTCACATTTCTGCTGTTGCTTAATCTATACTCTCTTGTTTACAATGAGGATAAGAAAAACA
CAATGGGGCCAGCCCTTGAAAGAATAGACTATCTTCTTATTCTGTGGATTATTGGGATGATTTGGTCAGA
CATTAAAAGACTCTGGTATGAAGGGTTGGAAGACTTTTTAGAAGAATCTCGTAATCAACTCAGTTTTGTC
ATGAATTCTCTTTATTTGGCAACCTTTGCCCTCAAAGTGGTTGCTCACAACAAGTTTCATGATTTTGCTG
ATCGGAAGGATTGGGATGCATTCCATCCTACACTGGTGGCAGAAGGGCTTTTTGCATTTGCAAATGTTCT
AAGTTATCTTCGTCTCTTTTTTATGTATACAACCAGCTCTATCTTGGGTCCATTACAGATTTCAATGGGA
CAGATGTTACAAGATTTTGGAAAATTTCTTGGGATGTTTCTTCTTGTTTTGTTTTCTTTCACAATTGGAC
TGACACAACTGTATGATAAAGGATATACTTCAAAGGAGCAGAAGGACTGTGTAGGCATCTTCTGTGAACA
GCAAAGCAATGATACCTTCCATTCGTTCATTGGCACCTGCTTTGCTTTGTTCTGGTATATTTTCTCCTTA
GCGCATGTGGCAATCTTTGTCACAAGATTTAGCTATGGAGAAGAACTGCAGTCCTTTGTGGGAGCTGTCA
TTGTTGGTACATACAATGTCGTGGTTGTGATTGTGCTTACCAAACTGCTGGTGGCAATGCTTCATAAAAG
CTTTCAGTTGATAGCAAATCATGAAGACAAAGAATGGAAGTTTGCTCGAGCAAAATTATGGCTTAGCTAC
TTTGATGACAAATGTACGTTACCTCCACCTTTCAACATCATTCCCTCACCAAAGACTATCTGCTATATGA
TTAGTAGCCTCAGTAAGTGGATTTGCTCTCATACATCAAAAGGCAAGGTCAAACGGCAAAACAGTTTAAA
GGAATGGAGAAATTTGAAACAGAAGAGAGATGAAAACTATCAAAAAGTGATGTGCTGCCTAGTGCATCGT
TACTTGACTTCCATGAGACAGAAGATGCAAAGTACAGATCAGGCAACTGTGGAAAATCTAAACGAACTGC
GCCAAGATCTGTCAAAATTCCGAAATGAAATAAGGGATTTACTTGGCTTTCGGACTTCTAAATATGCTAT
GTTTTATCCAAGAAATTAACCATTTTCTAAATCATGGAGCGAATAATTTTCAATAACAGATCCAAAAGAC
TATATTGCATAACTTGCAATGAAATTAATGAGATATATATTGAAATAAAGAATTATGTAAAAGCCATTCT
TTAAAATATTTATAGCATAAATATATGTTATGTAAAGTGTGTATATAGAATTAGTTTTTTAAACCTTCTG
TTAGTGGCTTTTTGCAGAAGCAAAACAGATTAAGTAGATAGATTTTGTTAGCATGCTGCTTGGTTTTCTT
ACTTAGTGCTTTAAAATGTTTTTTTTTATGTTTAAGAGGGGCAGTTATAAATGGACACATTGCCCAGAAT
GTTTTGTAAAATGAAGACCAGCAAATGTAGGCTGATCTCCTTCACAGGATACACTTGAAATATAGAAGTT
ATGTTTTAAATATCTCTGTTTTAGGAGTTCACATATAGTTCAGCATTTATTGTTTAGGAGTATAATTTTA
TTTTATCTAAAATAATAGTCTATTTTTTCTTTTGTATTTTGTTATAATCTTAAAATTCATCGATGGTACC
AAGCTTAAGTTTAAACCGCTGATCAGCCTCGACTGTGCCTTCTAGTTGCCAGCCATCTGTTGTTTGCCCC
TCCCCCGTGCCTTCCTTGACCCTGGAAGGTGCCACTCCCACTGTCCTTTCCTAATAAAATGAGGAAATTG
CATCGCATTGTCTGAGTAGGTGTCATTCTATTCTGGGGGGTGGGGTGGGGCAGGACAGCAAGGGGGAGGA
TTGGGAAGACAATAGCAGGCATGCTGGGGATGCGGTGGGCTCTATGGCTTCTGAGGCGGAAAGAACCAGC
TGGGGCTCTAGGGGGTATCCCC
[124 nt withheld, positions 4083-4206]
C
[91 nt withheld, positions 4208-4298]
A
[49 nt withheld, positions 4300-4348]
CCTTTGACGTTGGAGTCCACGTTCTTT
[37 nt withheld, positions 4376-4412]
ACCCTATCTCGGTCTATTCTTTTGATTTATAAGGGATTTTGCCGATTTCGGCCTATTGGTTAAAAAATGA
GCTGATTTAACAAAAATTTAACGCGAATTAATTCTGTGGAATGTGTGTCAGTTAGGGTGTGGAAAGTCCC
CAGGCTCCCCAGCAGGCAGAAGTATGCAAAGCATGCATCTCAATTAGTCAGCAACCAGGTGTGGAAAGTC
CCCAGGCTCCCCAGCAGGCAGAAGTATGCAAAGCATGCATCTCAATTAGTCAGCAACCATAGTCCCGCCC
CTAACTCCGCCCATCCCGCCCCTAACTCCGCCCAGTTCCGCCCATTCTCCGCCCCATGGCTGACTAATTT
TTTTTATTTATGCAGAGGCCGAGGCCGCCTCTGCCTCTGAGCTATTCCAGAAGTAGTGAGGAGGCTTTTT
TGGAGGCCTAGGCTTTTGCAAAAAGCTCCCGGGAGCTTGTATATCCATTTTCGGATCTGATCAAGAGACA
GGATGAGGATCGTTTCGCATGATTGAACAAGATGGATTGCACGCAGGTTCTCCGGCCGCTTGGGTGGAGA
GGCTATTCGGCTATGACTGGGCACAACAGACAATCGGCTGCTCTGATGCCGCCGTGTTCCGGCTGTCAGC
GCAGGGGCGCCCGGTTCTTTTTGTCAAGACCGACCTGTCCGGTGCCCTGAATGAACTGCAGGACGAGGCA
GCGCGGCTATCGTGGCTGGCCACGACGGGCGTTCCTTGCGCAGCTGTGCTCGACGTTGTCACTGAAGCGG
GAAGGGACTGGCTGCTATTGGGCGAAGTGCCGGGGCAGGATCTCCTGTCATCTCACCTTGCTCCTGCCGA
GAAAGTATCCATCATGGCTGATGCAATGCGGCGGCTGCATACGCTTGATCCGGCTACCTGCCCATTCGAC
CACCAAGCGAAACATCGCATCGAGCGAGCACGTACTCGGATGGAAGCCGGTCTTGTCGATCAGGATGATC
TGGACGAAGAGCATCAGGGGCTCGCGCCAGCCGAACTGTTCGCCAGGCTCAAGGCGCGCATGCCCGACGG
CGAGGATCTCGTCGTGACCCATGGCGATGCCTGCTTGCCGAATATCATGGTGGAAAATGGCCGCTTTTCT
GGATTCATCGACTGTGGCCGGCTGGGTGTGGCGGACCGCTATCAGGACATAGCGTTGGCTACCCGTGATA
TTGCTGAAGAGCTTGGCGGCGAATGGGCTGACCGCTTCCTCGTGCTTTACGGTATCGCCGCTCCCGATTC
GCAGCGCATCGCCTTCTATCGCCTTCTTGACGAGTTCTTCTGAGCGGGACTCTGGGGTTCGAAATGACCG
ACCAAGCGACGCCCAACCTGCCATCACGAGATTTCGATTCCACCGCCGCCTTCTATGAAAGGTTGGGCTT
CGGAATCGTTTTCCGGGACGCCGGCTGGATGATCCTCCAGCGCGGGGATCTCATGCTGGAGTTCTTCGCC
CACCCCAACTTGTTTATTGCAGCTTATAATGGTTACAAATAAAGCAATAGCATCACAAATTTCACAAATA
AAGCATTTTTTTCACTGCATTCTAGTTGTGGTTTGTCCAAACTCATCAATGTATCTTATCATGTCTGTAT
ACCGTCGACCTCTAGCTAGAGCTTGGCGTAATCATGGTCATAGCTGTTTCCTGTGTGAAATTGTTATCCG
CTCACAATTCCACACAACATACGAGCCGGAAGCATAAAGTGTAAAGCCTGGGGTGCCTAATGAGTGAGCT
AACTCACATTAATTGCGTTGCGCTCACTGCCCGCTTTCCAGTCGGGAAACCTGTCGTGCCAGCTGCATTA
ATGAATCGGCCAACGCGCGGGGAGAGGCGGTTTGCGTATTGGGCGCTCTTCCGCTTCCTCGCTCACTGAC
TCGCTGCGCTCGGTCGTTCGGCTGCGGCGAGCGGTATCAGCTCACTCAAAGGCGGTAATACGGTTATCCA
CAGAATCAGGGGATAACGCAGGAAAGAACATGTGAGCAAAAGGCCAGCAAAAGGCCAGGAACCGTAAAAA
GGCCGCGTTGCTGGCGTTTTTCCATAGGCTCCGCCCCCCTGACGAGCATCACAAAAATCGACGCTCAAGT
CAGAGGTGGCGAAACCCGACAGGACTATAAAGATACCAGGCGTTTCCCCCTGGAAGCTCCCTCGTGCGCT
CTCCTGTTCCGACCCTGCCGCTTACCGGATACCTGTCCGCCTTTCTCCCTTCGGGAAGCGTGGCGCTTTC
TCATAGCTCACGCTGTAGGTATCTCAGTTCGGTGTAGGTCGTTCGCTCCAAGCTGGGCTGTGTGCACGAA
CCCCCCGTTCAGCCCGACCGCTGCGCCTTATCCGGTAACTATCGTCTTGAGTCCAACCCGGTAAGACACG
ACTTATCGCCACTGGCAGCAGCCACTGGTAACAGGATTAGCAGAGCGAGGTATGTAGGCGGTGCTACAGA
GTTCTTGAAGTGGTGGCCTAACTACGGCTACACTAGAAGAACAGTATTTGGTATCTGCGCTCTGCTGAAG
CCAGTTACCTTCGGAAAAAGAGTTGGTAGCTCTTGATCCGGCAAACAAACCACCGCTGGTAGCGGTGGTT
TTTTTGTTTGCAAGCAGCAGATTACGCGCAGAAAAAAAGGATCTCAAGAAGATCCTTTGATCTTTTCTAC
GGGGTCTGACGCTCAGTGGAACGAAAACTCACGTTAAGGGATTTTGGTCATGAGATTATCAAAAAGGATC
TTCACCTAGATCCTTTTAAATTAAAAATGAAGTTTTAAATCAATCTAAAGTATATATGAGTAAACTTGGT
CTGACAGTTACCAATGCTTAATCAGTGAGGCACCTATCTCAGCGATCTGTCTATTTCGTTCATCCATAGT
TGCCTGACTCCCCGTCGTGTAGATAACTACGATACGGGAGGGCTTACCATCTGGCCCCAGTGCTGCAATG
ATACCGCGAGACCCACGCTCACCGGCTCCAGATTTATCAGCAATAAACCAGCCAGCCGGAAGGGCCGAGC
GCAGAAGTGGTCCTGCAACTTTATCCGCCTCCATCCAGTCTATTAATTGTTGCCGGGAAGCTAGAGTAAG
TAGTTCGCCAGTTAATAGTTTGCGCAACGTTGTTGCCATTGCTACAGGCATCGTGGTGTCACGCTCGTCG
TTTGGTATGGCTTCATTCAGCTCCGGTTCCCAACGATCAAGGCGAGTTACATGATCCCCCATGTTGTGCA
AAAAAGCGGTTAGCTCCTTCGGTCCTCCGATCGTTGTCAGAAGTAAGTTGGCCGCAGTGTTATCACTCAT
GGTTATGGCAGCACTGCATAATTCTCTTACTGTCATGCCATCCGTAAGATGCTTTTCTGTGACTGGTGAG
TACTCAACCAAGTCATTCTGAGAATAGTGTATGCGGCGACCGAGTTGCTCTTGCCCGGCGTCAATACGGG
ATAATACCGCGCCACATAGCAGAACTTTAAAAGTGCTCATCATTGGAAAACGTTCTTCGGGGCGAAAACT
CTCAAGGATCTTACCGCTGTTGAGATCCAGTTCGATGTAACCCACTCGTGCACCCAACTGATCTTCAGCA
TCTTTTACTTTCACCAGCGTTTCTGGGTGAGCAAAAACAGGAAGGCAAAATGCCGCAAAAAAGGGAATAA
GGGCGACACGGAAATGTTGAATACTCATACTCTTCCTTTTTCAATATTATTGAAGCATTTATCAGGGTTA
TTGTCTCATGAGCGGATACATATTTGAATGTATTTAGAAAAATAAACAAATAGGGGTTCCGCGCACATTT
CCCCGAAAAGTGCCACCTGACGTC
