>Addgene plasmid #24408 | TRPC1-FLAG | addgene partial sequence | sequence record 119225 | BGH-rev 5'-TAGAAGGCACAGTCGAGG-3'
CATCGATGAATTTTAAGATTATAACAAAATACAAAAGAAAAAATAGACTATTATTTTAGATAAAATAAAA
TTATACTCCTAAACAATAAATGCTGAACTATATGTGAACTCCTAAAACAGAGATATTTAAAACATAACTT
CTATATTTCAAGTGTATCCTGTGAAGGAGATCAGCCTACATTTGCTGGTCTTCATTTTACAAAACATTCT
GGGCAATGTGTCCATTTATAACTGCCCCTCTTAAACATAAAAAAAAACATTTTAAAGCACTAAGTAAGAA
AACCAAGCAGCATGCTAACAAAATCTATCTACTTAATCTGTTTTGCTTCTGCAAAAAGCCACTAACAGAA
GGTTTAAAAAACTAATTCTATATACACACTTTACATAACATATATTTATGCTATAAATATTTTAAAGAAT
GGCTTTTACATAATTCTTTATTTCAATATATATCTCATTAATTTCATTGCAAGTTATGCAATATAGTCTT
TTGGATCTGTTATTGAAAATTATTCGCTCCATGATTTAGAAAATGGTTAATTTCTTGGATAAAACATAGC
ATATTTAGAAGTCCGAAAGCCAAGTAAATCCCTTATTTCATTTCGGAATTTTGACAGATCTTGGCGCAGT
TCGTTTAGATTTTCCACAGTTGCCTGATCTGTACTTTGCATCTTCTGTCTCATGGAAGTCAAGTAACGAT
GCACTAGGCAGCACATCACTTTTTGATAGTTTTCATCTCTCTTCTGTTTCAAATTTCTCCATTCCTTTAA
ACTGTTTTGCCGTTTGACCTTGCCTTTTGATGTATGAGAGCAAATCCACTTACTGAGGCTACTAATCATA
TAGCAGATAGTCTTTGGTGAGGGAATGATGTT
