>Addgene plasmid #24408 | TRPC1-FLAG Sequencing Result | analyzer sequence | sequence record 31901
GGCTTTAGCGACTCTCTGGCTACTAGAGAACCCACTGCTTACTGGCTTATCGAAATTAATACGACTCACT
ATAGGGAGACCCAAGCTGGCTAGCGTTTAAACGGGCCCTCTAGAGCCACCATGGACTACAAGGACGACGA
TGACAAGCCTGCAGGGATGGCGGCCCTGTACCCGAGCACGGACCTCTCGGGCGCCTCCTCCTCCTCCCTG
CCTTCCTCTCCATCCTCTTCCTCGCCGAACGAGGTGATGGCGCTGAAGGATGTGCGGGAGGTGAAGGAGG
AGAATACGCTGAATGAGAAGCTTTTCTTGCTGGCGTGCGACAAGGGTGACTATTATATGGTTAAAAAGAT
TTTGGAGGAAAACAGTTCAGGTGACTTGAACATAAATTGCGTAGATGTGCTTGGGAGAAATGCTGTTACC
ATAACTATTGAAAACGAAAACTTGGATATACTGCAGCTTCTTTTGGACTACGGTTGTCAGAAACTAATGG
AACGAATTCAGAATCCTGAGTATTCAACAACTATGGATGTTGCACCTGTCATTTTAGCTGCTCATCGTAA
CAACTATGAAATTCTTACAATGCTCTTAAAACAGGATGTATCTCTACCCAAGCCCCATGCAGTTGGCTGT
GAATGCACATTGTGTTCTGCAAAAAACAAAAAGGATAGCCTCCGGCATTCCAGGTTTCGTCTTGATATAT
ATCGATGTTTGGCCAGTCCAGCTCTAATAATGTTAACAGAGGAGGATCCAATTCTGAGAGCATTTGAACT
TAGTGCTGATTTAAAAGAACTAAGTCTTGTGGAGGTGGAATTCAGGAATGATTATGAGGAACTAGCCCGG
CAATGTAAAATGTTTGCTAAGGATTTACTTGCACAAGCCCGGAATTCTC
